Addgene plasmid #49283: pGGEV_3_Linker
Purpose: (Empty Backbone) Golden Gate entry vector at position 3, small linker insert
Depositing lab: Joachim Wittbrodt. Depositing organization: Universitaet Heidelberg. Publication: Golden GATEway cloning--a combinatorial approach to generate fusion and recombination constructs. Kirchmaier S, Lust K, Wittbrodt J. PLoS One. 2013 Oct 7;8(10):e76117. doi: 10.1371/journal.pone.0076117. PubMed 24116091.
Backbone
  Vector backbone: pBluescript
  Backbone manufacturer: Stratagene
  Vector type: cloning vector
Growth in bacteria
  Bacterial resistance: Ampicillin, 100 μg/mL
  Growth temperature: 37°C
  Growth strain: DH5alpha
  Copy number: High Copy
Gene/Insert
  Gene/Insert name: None
Terms and licenses: Academic/Nonprofit Terms; Industry Terms: Not Available to Industry
How to cite: pGGEV_3_Linker was a gift from Joachim Wittbrodt (Addgene plasmid # 49283 ; http://n2t.net/addgene:49283 ; RRID:Addgene_49283)
