[The description below was written by a language model from this plasmid's Addgene catalogue record and pLannotate feature annotations shown in this document.]
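Description:
pGGEV_3_Linker is a small bacterial cloning plasmid built on the pBluescript backbone and catalogued as an empty-backbone Golden Gate entry vector for position 3 of the Golden GATEway combinatorial assembly system. In this kind of scheme, each entry vector occupies a defined slot in an ordered series, and the fragments carried at successive positions are joined in a fixed order to build fusion or recombination constructs. The version described here is said to carry only a short linker, so it would serve as a spacer or placeholder when no functional element is wanted at position 3. The record lists no gene or insert. Propagation in E. coli relies on the high-copy ColE1/pUC-type origin, with selection by ampicillin through the β-lactamase gene and its native promoter. An f1 phage origin and remnants of the lacZα, lacI and multiple cloning site regions reflect the pBluescript ancestry.

The annotated 3.9 kb depositor sequence contains more than the phrase "small linker" suggests. Between the lacZα fragment and the residual MCS, the automated annotation detects a fragment of the simian CMV IE94 enhancer/promoter, an SP6 phage promoter, a rabbit β-globin intron followed by a short β-globin coding fragment, and an SV40 polyadenylation signal annotated in the reverse orientation. The catalogue fields do not explain the role of these elements, which resemble parts of a eukaryotic expression cassette. The type IIS restriction sites and overhangs that define position 3 are not annotated either. How this region relates to the linker, and whether it is transferred during assembly, cannot be determined from the record.
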