Features (pLannotate 1.2.2; 12 found; start..end, strand, type, name):
      1..456     -  rep_origin     f1 ori (sequence partly withheld): f1 bacteriophage origin of replication; arrow indicates direction of (+) strand synthesis
    461..527     -  CDS            lacZα (fragment): LacZα fragment of β-galactosidase; lacZ fragment
    528..936     +  promoter       CMV IE94 promoter (fragment): enhancer/promoter region of simian cytomegalovirus major immediate early transcription unit IE94
    971..989     +  promoter       SP6 promoter: promoter for bacteriophage SP6 RNA polymerase
   1086..1658    +  intron         β-globin intron: intron from rabbit β-globin gene
   1656..1721    +  CDS            HBB (fragment): HBB_LEPEU - Experimental evidence at protein level: Swiss-Prot protein existence level 1. Involved in oxygen transport from the lung to the various peripheral tissues. From Lepus europaeus (European hare).
   1731..1865    -  polyA_signal   SV40 poly(A) signal: SV40 polyadenylation signal
   1932..1951    +  misc_feature   MCS (fragment): pBluescript multiple cloning site
   1952..2005    -  CDS            lacI (fragment): lac repressor; lacI; The lac repressor binds to the lac operator to inhibit transcription in E. coli. This inhibition can be relieved by adding lactose or isopropyl-β-D-thiogalactopyranoside (IPTG).
   2188..2776    -  rep_origin     ori: high-copy-number ColE1/pMB1/pBR322/pUC origin of replication
   2947..3807    -  CDS            AmpR: β-lactamase; bla; confers resistance to ampicillin, carbenicillin, and related antibiotics
   3808..3912    -  promoter       AmpR promoter: bla
>Addgene plasmid #49283 | pGGEV_3_Linker | depositor full sequence | sequence record 72915 | Full Sequence
AAATTGTAAACGTTAATATTTTGTTAAAATTCGCGTTAAATTTTTGTTAAATCAGCTCATTTTTTAACCA
ATAGGCCGAAATCGGCAAAATCCCTTATAAATCAAAAGAATAGACCGAGATAGGGT
[37 nt withheld, positions 127-163]
AAAGAACGTGGACTCCAACGTCAAAGG
[49 nt withheld, positions 191-239]
T
[91 nt withheld, positions 241-331]
G
[124 nt withheld, positions 333-456]
CCCATTCGCCATTCAGGCTACGCAACTGTTGGGAAGGGCGATCGGTGCGGGCCTCTTCGCTATTACGCCA
GGGCGCCTCCCCCATTGACGTCAATTACGGTAAATGGCCCGCCTGGCTCAATGCCCATTGACGTCAATAG
GACCACCCACCATTGACGTCAATGGGATGGCTCATTGCCCATTCATATCCGTTCTCACGCCCCCTATTGA
CGTCAATGACGGTAAATGGCCCACTTGGCAGTACATCAATATCTATTAATAGTAACTTGGCAAGTACATT
ACTATTGGAAGTACGCCAGGGTACATTGGCAGTACTCCCATTGACGTCAATGGCGGTAAATGGCCCGCGA
TGGCTGCCAAGTACATCCCCATTGACGTCAATGGGGAGGGGCAATGACGCAAATGGGCGTTCCATTGACG
TAAATGGGCGGTAGGCGTGCCTAATGGGAGGTCTATATAAGCAATGCTCGTTTAGGGAACCGCCATTCTG
CCTGGGGACGTCGGAGCAAGCTTGATTTAGGTGACACTATAGAGGTCTCAACCTCTGGATCCGGCGGCGG
TACCACTATGAGACCCTCATCCTCCCGGGTAACTAAGTAAGGATCTCGACCGATCCTGAGAACTTCAGGG
TGAGTTTGGGGACCCTTGATTGTTCTTTCTTTTTCGCTATTGTAAAATTCATGTTATATGGAGGGGGCAA
AGTTTTCAGGGTGTTGTTTAGAATGGGAAGATGTCCCTTGTATCACCATGGACCCTCATGATAATTTTGT
TTCTTTCACTTTCTACTCTGTTGACAACCATTGTCTCCTCTTATTTTCTTTTCATTTTCTGTAACTTTTT
CGTTAAACTTTAGCTTGCATTTGTAACGAATTTTTAAATTCACTTTTGTTTATTTGTCAGATTGTAAGTA
CTTTCTCTAATCACTTTTTTTTCAAGGCAATCAGGGTATATTATATTGTACTTCAGCACAGTTTTAGAGA
ACAATTGTTATAATTAAATGATAAGGTAGAATATTTCTGCATATAAATTCTGGCTGGCGTGGAAATATTC
TTATTGGTAGAAACAACTACACCCTGGTCATCATCCTGCCTTTCTCTTTATGGTTACAATGATATACACT
GTTTGAGATGAGGATAAAATACTCTGAGTCCAAACCGGGCCCCTCTGCTAACCATGTTCATGCCTTCTTC
TCTTTCCTACAGCTCCTGGGCAACGTGCTGGTTGTTGTGCTGTCTCATCATTTTGGCAAAGAATTAATTC
CTCGACGGATCGTAGATCCAGACATGATAAGATACATTGATGAGTTTGGACAAACCACAACTAGAATGCA
GTGAAAAAAATGCTTTATTTGTGAAATTTGTGATGCTATTGCTTTATTTGTAACCATTATAAGCTGCAAT
AAACAAGTTAACAACAACAATTGCATTCATTTTATGTTTCAGGTTCAGGGGGAGGTGTGGGAGGTTTTTT
AATTCGCGGCCGCTCTAGAACTAGTCTGCATTAATGAATCGGCCAACGCGCGGGGAGAGGCGGTTTGCGT
ATTGGGCGCTCTTCCGCTTCCTCGCTCACTGACTCGCTGCGCTCGGTCGTTCGGCTGCGGCGAGCGGTAT
CAGCTCACTCAAAGGCGGTAATACGGTTATCCACAGAATCAGGGGATAACGCAGGAAAGAACATGTGAGC
AAAAGGCCAGCAAAAGGCCAGGAACCGTAAAAAGGCCGCGTTGCTGGCGTTTTTCCATAGGCTCGGCCCC
CCTGACGAGCATCACAAAAATCGACGCTCAAGTCAGAGGTGGCGAAACCCGACAGGACTATAAAGATACC
AGGCGTTCCCCCCTGGAAGCTCCCTCGTGCGCTCTCCTGTTCCGACCCTGCCGCTTACCGGATACCTGTC
CGCCTTTCTCCCTTCGGGAAGCGTGGCGCTTTCTCAATGCTCACGCTGTAGGTATCTCAGTTCGGTGTAG
GTCGTTCGCTCCAAGCTGGGCTGTGTGCACGAACCCCCCGTTCAGCCCGACCGCTGCGCCTTATCCGGTA
ACTATCGTCTTGAGTCCAACCCGGTAAGACACGACTTATCGCCACTGGCAGCAGCCACTGGTAACAGGAT
TAGCAGAGCGAGGTATGTAGGCGGTGCTACAGAGTTCTTGAAGTGGTGGCCTAACTACGGCTACACTAGA
AGGACAGTATTTGGTATCTGCGCTCTGCTGAAGCCAGTTACCTTCGGAAAAAGAGTTGGTAGCTCTTGAT
CCGGCAAACAAACCACCGCTGGTAGCGGTGGTTTTTTTGTTTGCAAGCAGCAGATTACGCGCAGAAAAAA
AGGATCTCAAGAAGATCCTTTGATCTTTTCTACGGGGTCTGACGCTCAGTGGAACGAAAACTCACGTTAA
GGGATTTTGGTCATGAGATTATCAAAAAGGATCTTCACCTAGATCCTTTTAAATTAAAAATGAAGTTTTA
AATCAATCTAAAGTATATATGAGTAAACTTGGTCTGACAGTTACCAATGCTTAATCAGTGAGGCACCTAT
CTCAGCGATCTGTCTATTTCGTTCATCCATAGTTGCCTGACTGCCCGTCGTGTAGATAACTACGATACGG
GAGGGCTTACCATCTGGCCCCAGTGCTGCAATGATACCGCGGGACCCACGCTCACCGGCTCCAGATTTAT
CAGCAATAAACCAGCCAGCCGGAAGGGCCGAGCGCAGAAGTGGTCCTGCAACTTTATCCGCCTCCATCCA
GTCTATTAATTGTTGCCGGGAAGCTAGAGTAAGTAGTTCGCCAGTTAATAGTTTGCGCAACGTTGTTGCC
ATTGCTACAGGCATCGTGGTGTCACGCTCGTCGTTTGGTATGGCTTCATTCAGCTCCGGTTCCCAACGAT
CAAGGCGAGTTACATGATCCCCCATGTTGTGAAAAAAAGCGGTTAGCTCCTTCGGTCCTCCGATCGTTGT
CAGAAGTAAGTTGGCCGCAGTGTTATCACTCATGCTTATGGCAGCACTGCATAATTCTCTTACTGTCATG
CCATCCGTAAGATGCTTTTCTGTGACTGGTGAGTACTCAACCAAGTCATTCTGAGAATAGTGTATGCGGC
GACCGAGTTGCTCTTGCCCGGCGTCAATACGGGATAATACCGCGCCACATAGCAGAACTTTAAAAGTGCT
CATCATTGGAAAACGTTCTTCGGGGCGAAAACTCTCAAGGATCTTACCGCTGTTGAGATCCAGTTCGATG
TAACCCACTCGTGCACCCAACTGATCTTCAGCATCTTTTACTTTCACCAGCGTTTCTGGGTGAGCAAAAA
CAGGAAGGCAAAATGCCGCAAAAAAGGGAATAAGGGCGACACGGAAATGTTGAATACTCATACTCTTCCT
TTTTCAATATTATTGAAGCATTTATCAGGGTTATTGTCTCATGAGCGGATACATATTTGAATGTATTTAG
AAAAATAAACAAATAGGGGTTCCGCGCACATTTCCCCGAAAAGTGCCACCTG
