>Addgene plasmid #49283 | pGGEV_3_Linker | addgene partial sequence | sequence record 75870 | CMV-F 5'-CGCAAATGGGCGGTAGGCGTG-3'
TCTGCCTGGGGACGTCGGAGCAAGCTTGATTTAGGTGACACTATAGAGGTCTCAACCTCTGGATCCGGCG
GCGGTACCACTATGAGACCCTCATCCTCCCGGGTAACTAAGTAAGGATCTCGACCGATCCTGAGAACTTC
AGGGTGAGTTTGGGGACCCTTGATTGTTCTTTCTTTTTCGCTATTGTAAAATTCATGTTATATGGAGGGG
GCAAAGTTTTCAGGGTGTTGTTTAGAATGGGAAGATGTCCCTTGTATCACCATGGACCCTCATGATAATT
TTGTTTCTTTCACTTTCTACTCTGTTGACAACCATTGTCTCCTCTTATTTTCTTTTCATTTTCTGTAACT
TTTTCGTTAAACTTTAGCTTGCATTTGTAACGAATTTTTAAATTCACTTTTGTTTATTTGTCAGATTGTA
AGTACTTTCTCTAATCACTTTTTTTTCAAGGCAATCAGGGTATATTATATTGTACTTCAGCACAGTTTTA
GAGAACAATTGTTATAATTAAATGATAAGGTAGAATATTTCTGCATATAAATTCTGGCTGGCGTGGAAAT
ATTCTTATTGGTAGAAACAACTACACCCTGGTCATCATCCTGCCTTTCTCTTTATGGTTACAATGATATA
CACTGTTTGAGATGAGGATAAAATACTCTGAGTCCAAACCGGGCCCCTCTGCTAACCATGTTCATGCCTT
CTTCTCTTTCCTACAGCTCCTGGGCAACGTGCTGGTTGTTGTGCTGTCTCATCATTTTGGCAAAGAATTA
ATTCCTCGAC
